Addgene plasmid #81319: pDONR223_HRAS_p.Q61K
Purpose: Gateway Donor vector containing HRAS , part of the Target Accelerator Plasmid Collection.
Depositing lab: Jesse Boehm & William Hahn & David Root. Depositing organization: Broad Institute. Publication: Systematic Functional Interrogation of Rare Cancer Variants Identifies Oncogenic Alleles. Kim E, Ilic N, Shrestha Y, Zou L, Kamburov A, Zhu C, Yang X, Lubonja R, Tran N, Nguyen C, Lawrence MS, Piccioni F, Bagul M, Doench JG, Chouinard CR, Wu X, Hogstrom L, Natoli T, Tamayo P, Horn H, Corsello SM, Lage K, Root DE, Subramanian A, Golub TR, Getz G, Boehm JS, Hahn WC. Cancer Discov. 2016 Jul;6(7):714-26. doi: 10.1158/2159-8290.CD-16-0160. Epub 2016 May 4. PubMed 27147599.
Backbone
  Vector backbone: pDONR223
  Backbone manufacturer: Invitrogen
  Backbone size w/o insert (bp): 2790
  Vector type: Gateway Entry vector
Growth in bacteria
  Bacterial resistance: Spectinomycin, 50 μg/mL
  Growth temperature: 37°C
  Growth strain: DH5alpha
  Copy number: High Copy
Gene/Insert
  Gene/Insert name: HRAS
  Species: H. sapiens (human)
  Mutation: Q61K
  GenBank ID: NM_176795.4
  Entrez Gene: HRAS (a.k.a. C-BAS/HAS, C-H-RAS, C-HA-RAS1, CTLO, H-RASIDX, HAMSV, HRAS1, RASH1, p21ras)
  Promoter: None
  Cloning method: Gateway Cloning
  Sequencing primers: 5′ M13pUC-fwd; 3′ M13-Rev
Terms and licenses: Academic/Nonprofit Terms; Industry Terms: Not Available to Industry
Depositor comments: Closed state: stop codon immediately follows insert
How to cite: pDONR223_HRAS_p.Q61K was a gift from Jesse Boehm & William Hahn & David Root (Addgene plasmid # 81319 ; http://n2t.net/addgene:81319 ; RRID:Addgene_81319)
