[The description below was written by a language model from this plasmid's Addgene catalogue record and pLannotate feature annotations shown in this document.]
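Description:
pDONR223_HRAS_p.Q61K is a Gateway entry clone built on the Invitrogen pDONR223 backbone. It carries the human HRAS open reading frame with the Q61K substitution, a change at a codon well known as a hotspot for activating RAS mutations. It is propagated in E. coli as a high-copy plasmid through a ColE1/pUC-type origin. Selection is with spectinomycin, conferred by the aadA (SmR) aminoglycoside adenylyltransferase gene, which lies downstream of a class 1 integron Pc promoter fragment. The short lacZα, lacI and gentamicin-resistance fragments in the annotation are backbone remnants and not functional genes. The rrnB T1 and T2 terminators lie upstream of the cloning region, where they insulate the insert from read-through transcription.

The HRAS coding sequence is flanked by two attL recombination sites. The annotation software labels them attL3 and attL2, although an attL1/attL2 pair would be the usual arrangement for this backbone. The H-Ras feature is annotated as a fragment covering only part of the interval between the att sites, which may reflect the isoform used or the limits of the reference match. The record lists no promoter for the insert, so the plasmid is not an expression construct in its own right; the only nearby promoter is a T7 promoter outside the attL2 site, pointing back toward the insert. The clone is in the "closed" configuration, with a stop codon immediately after the ORF, so the protein is expressed with its native C-terminus and cannot be fused to C-terminal tags.

The plasmid belongs to the Target Accelerator Plasmid Collection, created for systematic functional testing of cancer-associated variants. Its use is as a source clone for moving the mutant HRAS ORF by LR recombination into Gateway destination vectors for expression.
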