Features (pLannotate 1.2.2; 12 found; start..end, strand, type, name):
     38..74      -  CDS            lacZα (fragment): LacZα fragment of β-galactosidase; lacZ fragment
     91..186     +  protein_bind   attL3: mutant version of attL; recombination site for the Gateway® LR reaction LR Clonase™
    189..640     +  CDS            H-Ras (fragment): human small GTPase proto-oncoprotein
    709..802     -  protein_bind   attL2 (fragment): mutant version of attL; recombination site for the Gateway® LR reaction LR Clonase™
    820..838     -  promoter       T7 promoter: promoter for bacteriophage T7 RNA polymerase
   1028..1051    +  promoter       Pc promoter (fragment): intI1 (promoter lies within the coding sequence); class 1 integron promoter
   1227..1283    +  CDS            GmR (fragment): gentamycin acetyltransferase; aacC1; confers resistance to gentamycin
   1290..2081    +  CDS            SmR: aminoglycoside adenylyltransferase (Murphy, 1985); aadA; confers resistance to spectinomycin and streptomycin
   2174..2762    +  rep_origin     ori: high-copy-number ColE1/pMB1/pBR322/pUC origin of replication
   2945..3037    +  CDS            lacI (fragment): lac repressor; lacI; The lac repressor binds to the lac operator to inhibit transcription in E. coli. This inhibition can be relieved by adding lactose or isopropyl-β-D-thiogalactopyranoside (IPTG).
   3092..3119    -  terminator     rrnB T2 terminator: transcription terminator T2 from the E. coli rrnB gene
   3251..3294    +  terminator     rrnB T1 terminator: Escherichia coli rrnB; transcription terminator T1 from the E. coli rrnB gene
>Addgene plasmid #81319 | pDONR223_HRAS_p.Q61K | addgene full sequence | sequence record 168401 | Addgene NGS Result
GGCAGTTCCCTACTCTCGCGTTAACGCTAGCATGGATGTTTTCCCAGTCACGACGTTGTAAAACGACGGC
CAGTCTTAAGCTCGGGCCCCAAATAATGATTTTATTTTGACTGATAGTGACCTGTTCGTTGCAACAAATT
GATGAGCAATGCTTTTTTATAATGCCAACTTTGTACAAAAAAGTTGGCATGACGGAATATAAGCTGGTGG
TGGTGGGCGCCGGCGGTGTGGGCAAGAGTGCGCTGACCATCCAGCTGATCCAGAACCATTTTGTGGACGA
ATACGACCCCACTATAGAGGATTCCTACCGGAAGCAGGTGGTCATTGATGGGGAGACGTGCCTGTTGGAC
ATCCTGGATACCGCCGGCAAGGAGGAGTACAGCGCCATGCGGGACCAGTACATGCGCACCGGGGAGGGCT
TCCTGTGTGTGTTTGCCATCAACAACACCAAGTCTTTTGAGGACATCCACCAGTACAGGGAGCAGATCAA
ACGGGTGAAGGACTCGGATGACGTGCCCATGGTGCTGGTGGGGAACAAGTGTGACCTGGCTGCACGCACT
GTGGAATCTCGGCAGGCTCAGGACCTCGCCCGAAGCTACGGCATCCCCTACATCGAGACCTCGGCCAAGA
CCCGGCAGGGCAGCCGCTCTGGCTCTAGCTCCAGCTCCGGGACCCTCTGGGACCCCCCGGGACCCATGTG
ATTGCCAACTTTCTTGTACAAAGTTGTCATTATAAGAAAGCATTGCTTATCAATTTGTTGCAACGAACAG
GTCACTATCAGTCAAAATAAAATCATTATTTGCCATCCAGCTGATATCCCCTATAGTGAGTCGTATTACA
TGGTCATAGCTGTTTCCTGGCAGCTCTGGCCCGTGTCTCAAAATCTCTGATGTTACATTGCACAAGATAA
AAATATATCATCATGCCTCCTCTAGACCAGCCAGGACAGAAATGCCTCGACTTCGCTGCTACCCAAGGTT
GCCGGGTGACGCACACCGTGGAAACGGATGAAGGCACGAACCCAGTGGACATAAGCCTGTTCGGTTCGTA
AGCTGTAATGCAAGTAGCGTATGCGCTCACGCAACTGGTCCAGAACCTTGACCGAACGCAGCGGTGGTAA
CGGCGCAGTGGCGGTTTTCATGGCTTGTTATGACTGTTTTTTTGGGGTACAGTCTATGCCTCGGGCATCC
AAGCAGCAAGCGCGTTACGCCGTGGGTCGATGTTTGATGTTATGGAGCAGCAACGATGTTACGCAGCAGG
GCAGTCGCCCTAAAACAAAGTTAAACATTATGAGGGAAGCGGTGATCGCCGAAGTATCGACTCAACTATC
AGAGGTAGTTGGCGTCATCGAGCGCCATCTCGAACCGACGTTGCTGGCCGTACATTTGTACGGCTCCGCA
GTGGATGGCGGCCTGAAGCCACACAGTGATATTGATTTGCTGGTTACGGTGACCGTAAGGCTTGATGAAA
CAACGCGGCGAGCTTTGATCAACGACCTTTTGGAAACTTCGGCTTCCCCTGGAGAGAGCGAGATTCTCCG
CGCTGTAGAAGTCACCATTGTTGTGCACGACGACATCATTCCGTGGCGTTATCCAGCTAAGCGCGAACTG
CAATTTGGAGAATGGCAGCGCAATGACATTCTTGCAGGTATCTTCGAGCCAGCCACGATCGACATTGATC
TGGCTATCTTGCTGACAAAAGCAAGAGAACATAGCGTTGCCTTGGTAGGTCCAGCGGCGGAGGAACTCTT
TGATCCGGTTCCTGAACAGGATCTATTTGAGGCGCTAAATGAAACCTTAACGCTATGGAACTCGCCGCCC
GACTGGGCTGGCGATGAGCGAAATGTAGTGCTTACGTTGTCCCGCATTTGGTACAGCGCAGTAACCGGCA
AAATCGCGCCGAAGGATGTCGCTGCCGACTGGGCAATGGAGCGCCTGCCGGCCCAGTATCAGCCCGTCAT
ACTTGAAGCTAGACAGGCTTATCTTGGACAAGAAGAAGATCGCTTGGCCTCGCGCGCAGATCAGTTGGAA
GAATTTGTCCACTACGTGAAAGGCGAGATCACCAAGGTAGTCGGCAAATAACCCTCGAGCCACCCATGAC
CAAAATCCCTTAACGTGAGTTACGCGTCGTTCCACTGAGCGTCAGACCCCGTAGAAAAGATCAAAGGATC
TTCTTGAGATCCTTTTTTTCTGCGCGTAATCTGCTGCTTGCAAACAAAAAAACCACCGCTACCAGCGGTG
GTTTGTTTGCCGGATCAAGAGCTACCAACTCTTTTTCCGAAGGTAACTGGCTTCAGCAGAGCGCAGATAC
CAAATACTGTTCTTCTAGTGTAGCCGTAGTTAGGCCACCACTTCAAGAACTCTGTAGCACCGCCTACATA
CCTCGCTCTGCTAATCCTGTTACCAGTGGCTGCTGCCAGTGGCGATAAGTCGTGTCTTACCGGGTTGGAC
TCAAGACGATAGTTACCGGATAAGGCGCAGCGGTCGGGCTGAACGGGGGGTTCGTGCACACAGCCCAGCT
TGGAGCGAACGACCTACACCGAACTGAGATACCTACAGCGTGAGCTATGAGAAAGCGCCACGCTTCCCGA
AGGGAGAAAGGCGGACAGGTATCCGGTAAGCGGCAGGGTCGGAACAGGAGAGCGCACGAGGGAGCTTCCA
GGGGGAAACGCCTGGTATCTTTATAGTCCTGTCGGGTTTCGCCACCTCTGACTTGAGCGTCGATTTTTGT
GATGCTCGTCAGGGGGGCGGAGCCTATGGAAAAACGCCAGCAACGCGGCCTTTTTACGGTTCCTGGCCTT
TTGCTGGCCTTTTGCTCACATGTTCTTTCCTGCGTTATCCCCTGATTCTGTGGATAACCGTATTACCGCC
TTTGAGTGAGCTGATACCGCTCGCCGCAGCCGAACGACCGAGCGCAGCGAGTCAGTGAGCGAGGAAGCGG
AAGAGCGCCCAATACGCAAACCGCCTCTCCCCGCGCGTTGGCCGATTCATTAATGCAGCTGGCACGACAG
GTTTCCCGACTGGAAAGCGGGCAGTGAGCGCAACGCAATTAATACGCGTACCGCTAGCCAGGAAGAGTTT
GTAGAAACGCAAAAAGGCCATCCGTCAGGATGGCCTTCTGCTTAGTTTGATGCCTGGCAGTTTATGGCGG
GCGTCCTGCCCGCCACCCTCCGGGCCGTTGCTTCACAACGTTCAAATCCGCTCCCGGCGGATTTGTCCTA
CTCAGGAGAGCGTTCACCGACAAACAACAGATAAAACGAAAGGCCCAGTCTTCCGACTGAGCCTTTCGTT
TTATTTGATGCCT
