>Addgene plasmid #81319 | pDONR223_HRAS_p.Q61K | depositor partial sequence | sequence record 154638 | Insert sequence
ATGACGGAATATAAGCTGGTGGTGGTGGGCGCCGGCGGTGTGGGCAAGAGTGCGCTGACCATCCAGCTGA
TCCAGAACCATTTTGTGGACGAATACGACCCCACTATAGAGGATTCCTACCGGAAGCAGGTGGTCATTGA
TGGGGAGACGTGCCTGTTGGACATCCTGGATACCGCCGGCAAGGAGGAGTACAGCGCCATGCGGGACCAG
TACATGCGCACCGGGGAGGGCTTCCTGTGTGTGTTTGCCATCAACAACACCAAGTCTTTTGAGGACATCC
ACCAGTACAGGGAGCAGATCAAACGGGTGAAGGACTCGGATGACGTGCCCATGGTGCTGGTGGGGAACAA
GTGTGACCTGGCTGCACGCACTGTGGAATCTCGGCAGGCTCAGGACCTCGCCCGAAGCTACGGCATCCCC
TACATCGAGACCTCGGCCAAGACCCGGCAGGGCAGCCGCTCTGGCTCTAGCTCCAGCTCCGGGACCCTCT
GGGACCCCCCGGGACCCATG
